Addgene plasmid #187809: GB3897
Purpose: Module for dCasEV2.1 activated expression of AtrD11, HarFAR and ScATF1 plus gRNA-1DFR.
Depositing lab: Diego Orzaez. Depositing organization: Instituto de Biologia Molecular y Celular de Plantas. Publication: Tunable control of insect pheromone biosynthesis in Nicotiana benthamiana. Kallam K, Moreno-Gimenez E, Mateos-Fernandez R, Tansley C, Gianoglio S, Orzaez D, Patron N. Plant Biotechnol J. 2023 Apr 9. doi: 10.1111/pbi.14048. PubMed 37032497.
Backbone
  Vector backbone: pDGB3_alpha2
  Vector type: Plant Expression
Growth in bacteria
  Bacterial resistance: Kanamycin, 50 μg/mL
  Growth temperature: 37°C
  Growth strain: DH5alpha
  Copy number: High Copy
Gene/Insert
  Gene/Insert name: Moth Pheromone pathway
  Species: Synthetic
  Cloning method: Restriction Enzyme; 5′ cloning site Unknown (unknown if destroyed)
Terms and licenses: Academic/Nonprofit Terms; Industry Terms: Not Available to Industry
Depositor comments: Contains the Transcriptional Units for constitutive expression of kanamycin resistance and gRNA1 (pDFR), and for dCasEV2.1-regulated expression of ATF1, HarFAR and Atr delta11
How to cite: GB3897 was a gift from Diego Orzaez (Addgene plasmid # 187809 ; http://n2t.net/addgene:187809 ; RRID:Addgene_187809)
