[The description below was written by a language model from this plasmid's Addgene catalogue record and pLannotate feature annotations shown in this document.]
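Description:
GB3897 is catalogued as a GoldenBraid plant expression module in the pDGB3_alpha2 binary backbone, carrying a synthetic "moth pheromone pathway" insert. According to the repository fields, it combines constitutive transcriptional units for plant kanamycin resistance and for a guide RNA targeting the DFR promoter (gRNA-1DFR) with three dCasEV2.1-regulated units encoding the AtrΔ11 desaturase, the HarFAR fatty acyl reductase and the ScATF1 acetyltransferase. In this design the biosynthetic genes are switched on only when the dCasEV2.1 programmable activator is supplied, allowing tunable pheromone production in Nicotiana benthamiana. The record lists kanamycin as the bacterial selection and describes the plasmid as high copy.

The annotated 16,211 nt sequence does not match that description well, and the discrepancy should be noted rather than explained away. No desaturase, reductase, acetyltransferase or plant kanamycin resistance gene is annotated. Instead, between the nopaline-type left and right T-DNA borders, the table shows the activator machinery itself. One CaMV 35S/TMV Ω unit drives MS2 coat protein fused to VP16-type, RELA (p65) and Rta activation domains. A second drives a Cas9 coding sequence followed by a short ERF-derived fragment. Both end in NOS terminators, and a single S. pyogenes gRNA scaffold lies near the right border. The only intact bacterial marker detected is aadA (spectinomycin/streptomycin resistance), not a kanamycin gene.

The backbone features are typical of a binary vector: a ColE1/pUC-type origin and bom site for E. coli, plus pVS1 oriV, RepA and StaA for maintenance in Agrobacterium.
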