Features (pLannotate 1.2.2; 30 found; start..end, strand, type, name):
      1..589     -  rep_origin     ori: high-copy-number ColE1/pMB1/pBR322/pUC origin of replication
    680..1468    -  CDS            aadA: S3AD_ECOLX - Experimental evidence at protein level: Swiss-Prot protein existence level 1. Mediates bacterial resistance to the antibiotics streptomycin and spectinomycin. From Escherichia coli.
   1475..1531    -  CDS            GmR (fragment): gentamycin acetyltransferase; aacC1; confers resistance to gentamycin
   1707..1730    -  promoter       Pc promoter (fragment): intI1 (promoter lies within the coding sequence); class 1 integron promoter
   2254..2278    +  misc_feature   LB T-DNA repeat: left border repeat from nopaline C58 T-DNA
   2916..3260    +  promoter       CaMV 35S promoter: strong constitutive promoter from cauliflower mosaic virus
   3213..3259    +  promoter       minimal CaMV 35S promoter: minimal 35S promoter from cauliflower mosaic virus
   3292..3317    +  misc_feature   TMV Ω (fragment): translational enhancer from the tobacco mosaic virus 5'-leader sequence (Gallie et al., 1988)
   3337..3726    +  CDS            CAPSD_BPMS2: Experimental evidence at protein level: Swiss-Prot protein existence level 1. Acts as a translational repressor of viral replicase synthesis late in infection. This latter function is the result of capsid protein interaction with an RNA hairpin which contains the replicase ribosome-binding site. From Escherichia phage MS2 (Bacteriophage MS2).
   3926..3948    +  CDS            VP160 (fragment): 10 tandem repeats of the minimal activation domain of herpes simplex virus VP16 (Cheng et al., 2013)
   3997..4353    +  CDS            RELA (fragment): TF65_HUMAN - Also known as NFKB3. Experimental evidence at protein level: Swiss-Prot protein existence level 1. NF-kappa-B is a pleiotropic transcription factor present in almost all cell types and is the endpoint of a series of signal transduction events that are initiated by a vast array of stimuli related to many biological processes such as inflammation, immunity, differentiation, cell growth, tumorigenesis and apoptosis. NF-kappa-B is a homo- or heterodimeric complex formed by the Rel-like domain- containing proteins RELA/p65, RELB, NFKB1/p105, NFKB1/p50, REL and NFKB2/p52. The heterodime
   4378..4947    +  CDS            Rta AD: transcriptional activation domain from the human herpesvirus 4 (Epstein-Barr virus) replication and transcription activator Rta/BRLF1 (Hardwick et al., 1992; Chavez et al., 2015)
   4974..5226    +  terminator     NOS terminator: nopaline synthase terminator and poly(A) signal
   5347..5434    +  promoter       AmpR promoter (fragment): bla
   6070..6414    +  promoter       CaMV 35S promoter: strong constitutive promoter from cauliflower mosaic virus
   6367..6413    +  promoter       minimal CaMV 35S promoter: minimal 35S promoter from cauliflower mosaic virus
   6446..6471    +  misc_feature   TMV Ω (fragment): translational enhancer from the tobacco mosaic virus 5'-leader sequence (Gallie et al., 1988)
   6510..10612   +  CDS            Cas9 (fragment): Cas9 (Csn1) endonuclease from the Streptococcus pyogenes Type II CRISPR/Cas system generates RNA-guided double strand breaks in DNA
  10700..10771   +  CDS            ERF098 (fragment): ERF98_ARATH - Experimental evidence at protein level: Swiss-Prot protein existence level 1. Probably acts as a transcriptional activator. Binds to the GCC-box pathogenesis-related promoter element. May be involved in the regulation of gene expression by stress factors and by components of stress signal transduction pathways (By similarity). From Arabidopsis thaliana (Mouse-ear cress).
  10798..11050   +  terminator     NOS terminator: nopaline synthase terminator and poly(A) signal
  11171..11258   +  promoter       AmpR promoter (fragment): bla
  11670..11745   +  misc_RNA       gRNA scaffold: guide RNA scaffold for the Streptococcus pyogenes CRISPR/Cas9 system
  11826..11850   +  misc_feature   RB T-DNA repeat: right border repeat from nopaline C58 T-DNA
  12190..12591   +  CDS            Y4CG_SINFN (fragment): Protein inferred from homology: Swiss-Prot protein existence level 3. From Sinorhizobium fredii (strain NBRC 101917 / NGR234).
  13151..13780   +  CDS            pVS1 StaA: stability protein from the Pseudomonas plasmid pVS1 (Heeb et al., 2000)
  14209..15282   +  CDS            pVS1 RepA: replication protein from the Pseudomonas plasmid pVS1 (Heeb et al., 2000)
  15348..15542   +  rep_origin     pVS1 oriV: origin of replication for the Pseudomonas plasmid pVS1 (Heeb et al., 2000)
  15745..15784   +  CDS            rop (fragment): Rop protein, which maintains plasmids at low copy number; rop
  15886..16026   +  misc_feature   bom: basis of mobility region from pBR322
  16031..16164   -  rep_origin     RSF ori (fragment): Plasmids containing the RSF 1030 origin of replication can be propagated in E. coli cells that contain additional plasmids with compatible origins.
>Addgene plasmid #187809 | GB3897 | addgene full sequence | sequence record 377706 | Addgene NGS Result
TTTCCATAGGCTCCGCCCCCCTGACGAGCATCACAAAAATCGACGCTCAAGTCAGAGGTGGCGAAACCCG
ACAGGACTATAAAGATACCAGGCGTTTCCCCCTGGAAGCTCCCTCGTGCGCTCTCCTGTTCCGACCCTGC
CGCTTACCGGATACCTGTCCGCCTTTCTCCCTTCGGGAAGCGTGGCGCTTTCTCATAGCTCACGCTGTAG
GTATCTCAGTTCGGTGTAGGTCGTTCGCTCCAAGCTGGGCTGTGTGCACGAACCCCCCGTTCAGCCCGAC
CGCTGCGCCTTATCCGGTAACTATCGTCTTGAGTCCAACCCGGTAAGACACGACTTATCGCCACTGGCAG
CAGCCACTGGTAACAGGATTAGCAGAGCGAGGTATGTAGGCGGTGCTACAGAGTTCTTGAAGTGGTGGCC
TAACTACGGCTACACTAGAAGGACAGTATTTGGTATCTGCGCTCTGCTGAAGCCAGTTACCTTCGGAAAA
AGAGTTGGTAGCTCTTGATCCGGCAAACAAACCACCGCTGGTAGCGGTGGTTTTTTTGTTTGCAAGCAGC
AGATTACGCGCAGAAAAAAAGGATCTCAAGAAGATCCTTTGATCTTTTCTACGGGGTCTGACGCTCAGTG
GAACGAAAACTCACGTTAAGGGATTTTGGTCATGCATTCTAGGTGATTATTTGCCGACTACCTTGGTGAT
CTCGCCTTTCACGTAGTGGACAAATTCTTCCAACTGATCTGCGCGCGAGGCCAAGCGATCTTCTTCTTGT
CCAAGATAAGCCTGTCTAGCTTCAAGTATGACGGGCTGATACTGGGCCGGCAGGCGCTCCATTGCCCAGT
CGGCAGCGACATCCTTCGGCGCGATTTTGCCGGTTACTGCGCTGTACCAAATGCGGGACAACGTAAGCAC
TACATTTCGCTCATCACCAGCCCAGTCGGGCGGCGAGTTCCATAGCGTTAAGGTTTCATTTAGCGCCTCA
AATAGATCCTGTTCAGGAACCGGATCAAAGAGTTCCTCCGCCGCTGGACCTACCAAGGCAACGCTATGTT
CTCTTGCTTTTGTCAGCAAGATAGCCAGATCAATGTCGATCGTGGCTGGCTCGAAGATACCTGCAAGAAT
GTCATTGCGCTGCCATTCTCCAAATTGCAGTTCGCGCTTAGCTGGATAACGCCACGGAATGATGTCGTCG
TGCACAACAATGGTGACTTCTACAGCGCGGAGAATCTCGCTCTCTCCAGGGGAAGCCGAAGTTTCCAAAA
GGTCGTTGATCAAAGCTCGCCGCGTTGTTTCATCAAGCCTTACGGTCACCGTAACCAGCAAATCAATATC
ACTGTGTGGCTTCAGGCCGCCATCCACTGCGGAGCCGTACAAATGTACGGCCAGCAACGTCGGTTCGAGA
TGGCGCTCGATGACGCCAACTACCTCTGATAGTTGAGTCGATACTTCGGCGATCACCGCTTCCCTCATAA
TGTTTAACTTTGTTTTAGGGCGACTGCCCTGCTGCGTAACATCGTTGCTGCTCCATAACATCAAACATCG
ACCCACGGCGTAACGCGCTTGCTGCTTGGATGCCCGAGGCATAGACTGTACCCCAAAAAAACAGTCATAA
CAAGCCATGAAAACCGCCACTGCGCCGTTACCACCGCTGCGTTCGGTCAAGGTTCTGGACCAGTTGCGTG
AGCGCATACGCTACTTGCATTACAGCTTACGAACCGAACAGGCTTATGTCCACTGGGTTCGTGCCTTCAT
CCGTTTCCACGGTGTGCGTCACCCGGCAACCTTGGGTAGCAGCGAAGTCGAGGCATTTCTGTCCTGGCTG
GAACAGAACTTATTATTTCCTTCCTCTTTTCTACAGTATTTAAAGATACCCCAAGAAGCTAATTATAACA
AGACGAACTCCAATTCACTGTTCCTTGCATTCTAAAACCTTAAATACCAGAAAACAGCTTTTTCAAAGTT
GTTTTCAAAGTTGGCGTATAACATAGTATCGACGGAGCCGATTTTGAAACCGCGGTGATCACAGGCAGCA
ACGCTCTGTCATCGTTACAATCAACATGCTACCCTCCGCGAGATCATCCGTGTTTCAAACCCGGCAGCTT
AGTTGCCGTTCTTCCGAATAGCATCGGTAACATGAGCAAAGTCTGCCGCCTTACAACGGCTCTCCCGCTG
ACGCCGTCCCGGACTGATGGGCTGCCTGTATCGAGTGGTGATTTTGTGCCGAGCTGCCGGTCGGGGAGCT
GTTGGCTGGCTGGTGGCAGGATATATTGTGGTGTAAACATAACGATATCGGTCTCAGTCAGGAGACTAGA
GCCAAGCTGATCTCCTTTGCCCCGGAGATCACCATGGACGACTTTCTCTATCTCTACGATCTAGGAAGAA
AGTTCGACGGAGAAGGTGACGATACCATGTTCACCACCGATAATGAGAAGATTAGCCTCTTCAATTTCAG
AAAGAATGCTGACCCACAGATGGTTAGAGAGGCCTACGCGGCAGGTCTGATCAAGACGATCTACCCGAGT
AATAATCTCCAGGAGATCAAATACCTTCCCAAGAAGGTTAAAGATGCAGTCAAAAGATTCAGGACTAACT
GCATCAAGAACACAGAGAAAGATATATTTCTCAAGATCAGAAGTACTATTCCAGTATGGACGATTCAAGG
CTTGCTTCATAAACCAAGGCAAGTAATAGAGATTGGAGTCTCTAAGAAAGTAGTTCCTACTGAATCAAAG
GCCATGGAGTCAAAAATTCAGATCGAGGATCTAACAGAACTCGCCGTGAAGACTGGCGAACAGTTCATAC
AGAGTCTTTTACGACTCAATGACAAGAAGAAAATCTTCGTCAACATGGTGGAGCACGACACTCTCGTCTA
CTCCAAGAATATCAAAGATACAGTCTCAGAAGACCAAAGGGCTATTGAGACTTTTCAACAAAGGGTAATA
TCGGGAAACCTCCTCGGATTCCATTGCCCAGCTATCTGTCACTTCATCAAAAGGACAGTAGAAAAGGAAG
GTGGCACCTACAAATGCCATCATTGCGATAAAGGAAAGGCTATCGTTCAAGATGCCCCTGCCGACAGTGG
TCCCAAAGATGGACCCCCACCCACGAGGAGCATCGTGGAAAAAGAAGACGTTCCAACCACGTCTTCAAAG
CAAGTGGATTGATGTGATATCTCCACTGACGTAAGGGATGACGCACAATCCCACTATCCTTCGCAAGACC
CTTCCTCTATATAAGGAAGTTCATTTCATTTGGAGAGGACTCCGGTATTTTTACAACAATTACCACAACA
AAACAAACAACAAACAACATTACAATTTACTATTCTAGTCGAAATGATGGCTTCTAATTTTACTCAATTT
GTTCTTGTTGATAATGGTGGTACTGGTGATGTTACTGTTGCTCCTTCTAATTTTGCTAATGGTGTTGCTG
AATGGATTTCTTCTAATTCTAGATCTCAAGCTTATAAGGTTACTTGTTCTGTTAGACAATCTTCTGCTCA
AAATAGAAAGTATACTATTAAGGTTGAAGTTCCTAAGGTTGCTACTCAAACTGTTGGTGGTGTTGAACTT
CCTGTTGCTGCTTGGAGATCTTATCTTAATATGGAACTTACTATTCCTATTTTTGCTACTAATTCTGATT
GTGAACTTATTGTTAAGGCTATGCAAGGTCTTCTTAAGGATGGTAATCCTATTCCTTCTGCTATTGCTGC
TAATTCTGGTATTTATTCGGACCCAAAAAAGAAGCGTAAGGTCGATCCCAAGAAGAAGAGAAAGGTAGAT
CCTAAGAAGAAGAGAAAGGTAGACGCATTGGATGACTTCGACTTAGACATGCTTGGGTCAGATGCTTTGG
ACGACTTTGACCTCGACATGTTGGGTTCTGACGCGCTAGATGACTTCGACTTGGACATGTTGGGCTCCGA
CGCTTTGGACGACTTTGATCTGGACATGTTACCGAAAAAGAAACGCAAAGTTGATCCTAAGAAGAAGAGA
AAGGTACCTACACAGGCCGGCGAGGGCACACTGTCTGAAGCTCTGCTGCAGCTGCAGTTCGACGACGAGG
ATCTGGGAGCCCTGCTGGGAAACAGCACCGATCCTGCCGTGTTCACCGACCTGGCCAGCGTGGACAACAG
CGAGTTCCAGCAGCTGCTGAACCAGGGCATCCCTGTGGCCCCTCACACCACCGAGCCCATGCTGATGGAA
TACCCCGAGGCCATCACCCGGCTCGTGACAGGCGCTCAGAGGCCTCCTGATCCAGCTCCTGCCCCTCTGG
GAGCACCAGGCCTGCCTAATGGACTGCTGTCTGGCGACGAGGACTTCAGCTCTATCGCCGATATGGATTT
CTCAGCCTTGCTGATTAACTCTAGAAGTTCCGGATCTCGGGATTCCAGGGAAGGGATGTTTTTGCCGAAG
CCTGAGGCCGGCTCCGCTATTAGTGACGTGTTTGAGGGCCGCGAGGTGTGCCAGCCAAAACGAATCCGGC
CATTTCATCCTCCAGGAAGTCCATGGGCCAACCGCCCACTCCCCGCCAGCCTCGCACCAACACCAACCGG
TCCAGTACATGAGCCAGTCGGGTCACTGACCCCGGCACCAGTCCCTCAGCCACTGGATCCAGCGCCCGCA
GTGACTCCCGAGGCCAGTCACCTGTTGGAGGATCCCGATGAAGAAACGAGCCAGGCTGTCAAAGCCCTTC
GGGAGATGGCCGATACTGTGATTCCCCAGAAGGAAGAGGCTGCAATCTGTGGCCAAATGGACCTTTCCCA
TCCGCCCCCAAGGGGCCATCTGGATGAGCTGACAACCACACTTGAGTCCATGACCGAGGATCTGAACCTG
GACTCACCCCTGACCCCGGAATTGAACGAGATTCTGGATACCTTCCTGAACGACGAGTGCCTCTTGCATG
CCATGCATATCAGCACAGGACTGTCCATCTTCGACACATCTCTGTTTTGAGCTTGGAATGGATCTTCGAT
CCCGATCGTTCAAACATTTGGCAATAAAGTTTCTTAAGATTGAATCCTGTTGCCGGTCTTGCGACGATTA
TCATATAATTTCTGTTGAATTACGTTAAGCATGTAATAATTAACATGTAATGCATGACGTTATTTATGAG
ATGGGTTTTTATGATTAGAGTCCCGCAATTATACATTTAATACGCGATAGAAAACAAAATATAGCGCGCA
AACTAGGATAAATTATCGCGCGCGGTGTCATCTATGTTACTAGATCGGGAATTGCCAAGCTAATTCTTGA
AGACGAAAGGGCCTCGTGATACGCCTATTTTTATAGGTTAATGTCATGATAATAATGGTTTCTTAGACGT
CAGGTGGCACTTTTCGGGGAAATGTGCGCGGAACCCCTATTTGTTTATTTTTCTAAATACATTCAAATAT
GTATCCGCTCATGAGACAATAACCCTGATAAATGCTTCAATAATGGGACCGACTCGCGCTGTCAGGAGAC
TAGAGCCAAGCTGATCTCCTTTGCCCCGGAGATCACCATGGACGACTTTCTCTATCTCTACGATCTAGGA
AGAAAGTTCGACGGAGAAGGTGACGATACCATGTTCACCACCGATAATGAGAAGATTAGCCTCTTCAATT
TCAGAAAGAATGCTGACCCACAGATGGTTAGAGAGGCCTACGCGGCAGGTCTGATCAAGACGATCTACCC
GAGTAATAATCTCCAGGAGATCAAATACCTTCCCAAGAAGGTTAAAGATGCAGTCAAAAGATTCAGGACT
AACTGCATCAAGAACACAGAGAAAGATATATTTCTCAAGATCAGAAGTACTATTCCAGTATGGACGATTC
AAGGCTTGCTTCATAAACCAAGGCAAGTAATAGAGATTGGAGTCTCTAAGAAAGTAGTTCCTACTGAATC
AAAGGCCATGGAGTCAAAAATTCAGATCGAGGATCTAACAGAACTCGCCGTGAAGACTGGCGAACAGTTC
ATACAGAGTCTTTTACGACTCAATGACAAGAAGAAAATCTTCGTCAACATGGTGGAGCACGACACTCTCG
TCTACTCCAAGAATATCAAAGATACAGTCTCAGAAGACCAAAGGGCTATTGAGACTTTTCAACAAAGGGT
AATATCGGGAAACCTCCTCGGATTCCATTGCCCAGCTATCTGTCACTTCATCAAAAGGACAGTAGAAAAG
GAAGGTGGCACCTACAAATGCCATCATTGCGATAAAGGAAAGGCTATCGTTCAAGATGCCCCTGCCGACA
GTGGTCCCAAAGATGGACCCCCACCCACGAGGAGCATCGTGGAAAAAGAAGACGTTCCAACCACGTCTTC
AAAGCAAGTGGATTGATGTGATATCTCCACTGACGTAAGGGATGACGCACAATCCCACTATCCTTCGCAA
GACCCTTCCTCTATATAAGGAAGTTCATTTCATTTGGAGAGGACTCCGGTATTTTTACAACAATTACCAC
AACAAAACAAACAACAAACAACATTACAATTTACTATTCTAGTCGAAATGCCCAAGAAGAAGAGGAAGGT
GGACAAGAAGTACTCCATTGGGCTCGCTATCGGCACAAACAGCGTCGGCTGGGCCGTCATTACGGACGAG
TACAAGGTGCCGAGCAAAAAATTCAAAGTTCTGGGCAATACCGATCGCCACAGCATAAAGAAGAACCTCA
TTGGCGCCCTCCTGTTCGACTCCGGGGAAACGGCCGAAGCCACGCGGCTCAAAAGAACAGCACGGCGCAG
ATATACCCGCAGAAAGAATCGGATCTGCTACCTGCAGGAGATCTTTAGTAATGAGATGGCTAAGGTGGAT
GACTCTTTCTTCCATAGGCTGGAGGAGTCCTTTTTGGTGGAGGAGGATAAAAAGCACGAGCGCCACCCAA
TCTTTGGCAATATCGTGGACGAGGTGGCGTACCATGAAAAGTACCCAACCATATATCATCTGAGGAAGAA
GCTTGTAGACAGTACTGATAAGGCTGACTTGCGGTTGATCTATCTCGCGCTGGCGCATATGATCAAATTT
CGGGGACACTTCCTCATCGAGGGGGACCTGAACCCAGACAACAGCGATGTCGACAAACTCTTTATCCAAC
TGGTTCAGACTTACAATCAGCTTTTCGAAGAGAACCCGATCAACGCATCCGGAGTTGACGCCAAAGCAAT
CCTGAGCGCTAGGCTGTCCAAATCCCGGCGGCTCGAAAACCTCATCGCACAGCTCCCTGGGGAGAAGAAG
AACGGCCTGTTTGGTAATCTTATCGCCCTGTCACTCGGGCTGACCCCCAACTTTAAATCTAACTTCGACC
TGGCCGAAGATGCCAAGCTTCAACTGAGCAAAGACACCTACGATGATGATCTCGACAATCTGCTGGCCCA
GATCGGCGACCAGTACGCAGACCTTTTTTTGGCGGCAAAGAACCTGTCAGACGCCATTCTGCTGAGTGAT
ATTCTGCGAGTGAACACGGAGATCACCAAAGCTCCGCTGAGCGCTAGTATGATCAAGCGCTATGATGAGC
ACCACCAAGACTTGACTTTGCTGAAGGCCCTTGTCAGACAGCAACTGCCTGAGAAGTACAAGGAAATTTT
CTTCGATCAGTCTAAAAATGGCTACGCCGGATACATTGACGGCGGAGCAAGCCAGGAGGAATTTTACAAA
TTTATTAAGCCCATCTTGGAAAAAATGGACGGCACCGAGGAGCTGCTGGTAAAGCTTAACAGAGAAGATC
TGTTGCGCAAACAGCGCACTTTCGACAATGGAAGCATCCCCCACCAGATTCACCTGGGCGAACTGCACGC
TATCCTCAGGCGGCAAGAGGATTTCTACCCCTTTTTGAAAGATAACAGGGAAAAGATTGAGAAAATCCTC
ACATTTCGGATACCCTACTATGTAGGCCCCCTCGCCCGGGGAAATTCCAGATTCGCGTGGATGACTCGCA
AATCAGAAGAGACTATCACTCCCTGGAACTTCGAGGAAGTCGTGGATAAGGGGGCCTCTGCCCAGTCCTT
CATCGAAAGGATGACTAACTTTGATAAAAATCTGCCTAACGAAAAGGTGCTTCCTAAACACTCTCTGCTG
TACGAGTACTTCACAGTTTATAACGAGCTCACCAAGGTCAAATACGTCACAGAAGGGATGAGAAAGCCAG
CATTCCTGTCTGGAGAGCAGAAGAAAGCTATCGTGGACCTCCTCTTCAAGACGAACCGGAAAGTTACCGT
GAAACAGCTCAAAGAAGATTATTTCAAAAAGATTGAATGTTTCGACTCTGTTGAAATCAGCGGAGTGGAG
GATCGCTTCAACGCATCCCTGGGAACGTATCACGATCTCCTGAAAATCATTAAAGACAAGGACTTCCTGG
ACAATGAGGAGAACGAGGACATTCTTGAGGACATTGTCCTCACCCTTACGTTGTTTGAAGATAGGGAGAT
GATTGAAGAACGCTTGAAAACTTACGCTCATCTCTTCGACGACAAAGTCATGAAACAGCTCAAGAGGCGC
CGATATACAGGATGGGGGCGGCTGTCAAGAAAACTGATCAATGGGATCCGAGACAAGCAGAGTGGAAAGA
CAATCCTGGATTTTCTTAAGTCCGATGGATTTGCCAACCGGAACTTCATGCAGTTGATCCATGATGACTC
TCTCACCTTTAAGGAGGACATCCAGAAAGCACAAGTTTCTGGCCAGGGGGACAGTCTCCACGAGCACATC
GCTAATCTTGCAGGTAGCCCAGCTATCAAAAAGGGAATACTGCAGACCGTTAAGGTCGTGGATGAACTCG
TCAAAGTAATGGGAAGGCATAAGCCCGAGAATATCGTTATCGAGATGGCCCGAGAGAACCAAACTACCCA
GAAGGGACAGAAGAACAGTAGGGAAAGGATGAAGAGGATTGAAGAGGGTATAAAAGAACTGGGGTCCCAA
ATCCTTAAGGAACACCCAGTTGAAAACACCCAGCTTCAGAATGAGAAGCTCTACCTGTACTACCTGCAGA
ACGGCAGGGACATGTACGTGGATCAGGAACTGGACATCAATCGGCTCTCCGACTACGACGTGGATGCCAT
CGTGCCCCAGTCTTTTCTCAAAGATGATTCTATTGATAATAAAGTGTTGACAAGATCCGATAAAAATAGA
GGGAAGAGTGATAACGTCCCCTCAGAAGAAGTTGTCAAGAAAATGAAAAATTATTGGCGGCAGCTGCTGA
ACGCCAAACTGATCACACAACGGAAGTTCGATAATCTGACTAAGGCTGAACGAGGTGGCCTGTCTGAGTT
GGATAAAGCCGGCTTCATCAAAAGGCAGCTTGTTGAGACACGCCAGATCACCAAGCACGTGGCCCAAATT
CTCGATTCACGCATGAACACCAAGTACGATGAAAATGACAAACTGATTCGAGAGGTGAAAGTTATTACTC
TGAAGTCTAAGCTGGTTTCAGATTTCAGAAAGGACTTTCAGTTTTATAAGGTGAGAGAGATCAACAATTA
CCACCATGCGCATGATGCCTACCTGAATGCAGTGGTAGGCACTGCACTTATCAAAAAATATCCCAAGCTT
GAATCTGAATTTGTTTACGGAGACTATAAAGTGTACGATGTTAGGAAAATGATCGCAAAGTCTGAGCAGG
AAATAGGCAAGGCCACCGCTAAGTACTTCTTTTACAGCAATATTATGAATTTTTTCAAGACCGAGATTAC
ACTGGCCAATGGAGAGATTCGGAAGCGACCACTTATCGAAACAAACGGAGAAACAGGAGAAATCGTGTGG
GACAAGGGTAGGGATTTCGCGACAGTCCGGAAGGTCCTGTCCATGCCGCAGGTGAACATCGTTAAAAAGA
CCGAAGTACAGACCGGAGGCTTCTCCAAGGAAAGTATCCTCCCGAAAAGGAACAGCGACAAGCTGATCGC
ACGCAAAAAAGATTGGGACCCCAAGAAATACGGCGGATTCGATTCTCCTACAGTCGCTTACAGTGTACTG
GTTGTGGCCAAAGTGGAGAAAGGGAAGTCTAAAAAACTCAAAAGCGTCAAGGAACTGCTGGGCATCACAA
TCATGGAGCGATCAAGCTTCGAAAAAAACCCCATCGACTTTCTCGAGGCGAAAGGATATAAAGAGGTCAA
AAAAGACCTCATCATTAAGCTTCCCAAGTACTCTCTCTTTGAGCTTGAAAACGGCCGGAAACGAATGCTC
GCTAGTGCGGGCGAGCTGCAGAAAGGTAACGAGCTGGCACTGCCCTCTAAATACGTTAATTTCTTGTATC
TGGCCAGCCACTATGAAAAGCTCAAAGGATCTCCCGAAGATAATGAGCAGAAGCAGCTGTTCGTGGAACA
ACACAAACACTACCTTGATGAGATCATCGAGCAAATAAGCGAATTCTCCAAAAGAGTGATCCTCGCCGAC
GCTAACCTCGATAAGGTGCTTTCTGCTTACAATAAGCACAGGGATAAGCCCATCAGGGAGCAGGCAGAAA
ACATTATCCACTTGTTTACTCTGACCAACTTGGGCGCGCCTGCAGCCTTCAAGTACTTCGACACCACCAT
AGACAGAAAGCGGTACACCTCTACAAAGGAGGTCCTGGACGCCACACTGATTCATCAGTCAATTACGGGG
CTCTATGAAACAAGAATCGACCTCTCTCAGCTCGGTGGAGACAGCAGGGCTGATTCGGATCCTAAAAAGA
AGCGAAAGGTAGACCCGAAGAAAAAGAGGAAGGTAGATCCAAAGAAGAAGCGCAAGGTAGAAGTGTTTGA
ATTTGAATATCTGGATGATAAAGTGCTGGAAGAACTGCTGGATAGCGAAGAACGCAAACGCTGAGCTTGG
AATGGATCTTCGATCCCGATCGTTCAAACATTTGGCAATAAAGTTTCTTAAGATTGAATCCTGTTGCCGG
TCTTGCGACGATTATCATATAATTTCTGTTGAATTACGTTAAGCATGTAATAATTAACATGTAATGCATG
ACGTTATTTATGAGATGGGTTTTTATGATTAGAGTCCCGCAATTATACATTTAATACGCGATAGAAAACA
AAATATAGCGCGCAAACTAGGATAAATTATCGCGCGCGGTGTCATCTATGTTACTAGATCGGGAATTGCC
AAGCTAATTCTTGAAGACGAAAGGGCCTCGTGATACGCCTATTTTTATAGGTTAATGTCATGATAATAAT
GGTTTCTTAGACGTCAGGTGGCACTTTTCGGGGAAATGTGCGCGGAACCCCTATTTGTTTATTTTTCTAA
ATACATTCAAATATGTATCCGCTCATGAGACAATAACCCTGATAAATGCTTCAATAATGGGACCGACTCG
CGCTGTCAGGAGTCTCAATGGTAACTTTACTCTTTATTTAACCATACATTTTTTTTTATTTTTTTCACTT
TGTTCTTCATCCACTATTGTTCTTTGTTCATCTTGAACAAAAGCTCCCTCCTTCTTTGTTCTTCATCCAC
CATTGTTCTTCATCAATCATTTCGCTGTCAGGAGCATCTTCATTCTTAAGATATGAAGATAATCTTCAAA
AGGCCCCTGGGAATCTGAAAGAAGAGAAGCAGGCCCATTTATATGGGAAAGAACAATAGTATTTCTTATA
TAGGCCCATTTAAGTTGAAAACAATCTTCAAAAGTCCCACATCGCTTAGATAAGAAAACGAAGCTGAGTT
TATATACAGCTAGAGTCGAAGTAGTGATTGACTGGTTGGTGAGAGAAGAGTTTTAGAGCTAGAAATAGCA
AGTTAAAATAAGGCTAGTCCGTTATCAACTTGAAAAAGTGGCACCGAGTCGGTGCGGGAGCACATGAGGA
ATCACCCATGTGCGACTCCCACAGTCACTGGGGAGTCTTCCCTTTTTTCGCTTGAGACCGATATCTGACA
GGATATATTGGCGGGTAAACCTAAGAGAAAAGAGCGTTTATTAGAATAATCGGATATTTAAAAGGGCGTG
AAAAGGTTTATCCGTTCGTCCATTTGTATGTGCATGCCAACCACAGGGTTCCCCTCGGGATCAAAGTACT
TTGATCCAACCCCTCCGCTGCTATAGTGCAGTCGGCTTCTGACGTTCAGTGCAGCCGTCATCTGAAAACG
ACATGTCGCACAAGTCCTAAGTTACGCGACAGGCTGCCGCCCTGCCCTTTTCCTGGCGTTTTCTTGTCGC
GTGTTTTAGTCGCATAAAGTAGAATACTTGCGACTAGAACCGGAGACATTACGCCATGAACAAGAGCGCC
GCCGCTGGCCTGCTGGGCTATGCCCGCGTCAGCACCGACGACCAGGACTTGACCAACCAACGGGCCGAAC
TGCACGCGGCCGGCTGCACCAAGCTGTTTTCCGAGAAGATCACCGGCACCAGGCGCGACCGCCCGGAGCT
GGCCAGGATGCTTGACCACCTACGCCCTGGCGACGTTGTGACAGTGACCAGGCTAGACCGCCTGGCCCGC
AGCACCCGCGACCTACTGGACATTGCCGAGCGCATCCAGGAGGCCGGCGCGGGCCTGCGTAGCCTGGCAG
AGCCGTGGGCCGACACCACCACGCCGGCCGGCCGCATGGTGTTGACCGTGTTCGCCGGCATTGCCGAGTT
CGAGCGTTCCCTAATCATCGACCGCACCCGGAGCGGGCGCGAGGCCGCCAAGGCCCGAGGCGTGAAGTTT
GGCCCCCGCCCTACCCTCACCCCGGCACAGATCGCGCACGCCCGCGAGCTGATCGACCAGGAAGGCCGCA
CCGTGAAAGAGGCGGCTGCACTGCTTGGCGTGCATCGCTCGACCCTGTACCGCGCACTTGAGCGCAGCGA
GGAAGTGACGCCCACCGAGGCCAGGCGGCGCGGTGCCTTCCGTGAGGACGCATTGACCGAGGCCGACGCC
CTGGCGGCCGCCGAGAATGAACGCCAAGAGGAACAAGCATGAAACCGCACCAGGACGGCCAGGACGAACC
GTTTTTCATTACCGAAGAGATCGAGGCGGAGATGATCGCGGCCGGGTACGTGTTCGAGCCGCCCGCGCAC
CTCTCAACCGTGCGGCTGCATGAAATCCTGGCCGGTTTGTCTGATGCCAAGCTGGCGGCCTGGCCGGCCA
GCTTGGCCGCTGAAGAAACCGAGCGCCGCCGTCTAAAAAGGTGATGTGTATTTGAGTAAAACAGCTTGCG
TCATGCGGTCGCTGCGTATATGATGCGATGAGTAAATAAACAAATACGCAAGGGGAACGCATGAAGGTTA
TCGCTGTACTTAACCAGAAAGGCGGGTCAGGCAAGACGACCATCGCAACCCATCTAGCCCGCGCCCTGCA
ACTCGCCGGGGCCGATGTTCTGTTAGTCGATTCCGATCCCCAGGGCAGTGCCCGCGATTGGGCGGCCGTG
CGGGAAGATCAACCGCTAACCGTTGTCGGCATCGACCGCCCGACGATTGACCGCGACGTGAAGGCCATCG
GCCGGCGCGACTTCGTAGTGATCGACGGAGCGCCCCAGGCGGCGGACTTGGCTGTGTCCGCGATCAAGGC
AGCCGACTTCGTGCTGATTCCGGTGCAGCCAAGCCCTTACGACATATGGGCCACCGCCGACCTGGTGGAG
CTGGTTAAGCAGCGCATTGAGGTCACGGATGGAAGGCTACAAGCGGCCTTTGTCGTGTCGCGGGCGATCA
AAGGCACGCGCATCGGCGGTGAGGTTGCCGAGGCGCTGGCCGGGTACGAGCTGCCCATTCTTGAGTCCCG
TATCACGCAGCGCGTGAGCTACCCAGGCACTGCCGCCGCCGGCACAACCGTTCTTGAATCAGAACCCGAG
GGCGACGCTGCCCGCGAGGTCCAGGCGCTGGCCGCTGAAATTAAATCAAAACTCATTTGAGTTAATGAGG
TAAAGAGAAAATGAGCAAAAGCACAAACACGCTAAGTGCCGGCCGTCCGAGCGCACGCAGCAGCAAGGCT
GCAACGTTGGCCAGCCTGGCAGACACGCCAGCCATGAAGCGGGTCAACTTTCAGTTGCCGGCGGAGGATC
ACACCAAGCTGAAGATGTACGCGGTACGCCAAGGCAAGACCATTACCGAGCTGCTATCTGAATACATCGC
GCAGCTACCAGAGTAAATGAGCAAATGAATAAATGAGTAGATGAATTTTAGCGGCTAAAGGAGGCGGCAT
GGAAAATCAAGAACAACCAGGCACCGACGCCGTGGAATGCCCCATGTGTGGAGGAACGGGCGGTTGGCCA
GGCGTAAGCGGCTGGGTTGCCTGCCGGCCCTGCAATGGCACTGGAACCCCCAAGCCCGAGGAATCGGCGT
GAGCGGTCGCAAACCATCCGGCCCGGTACAAATCGGCGCGGCGCTGGGTGATGACCTGGTGGAGAAGTTG
AAGGCCGCGCAGGCCGCCCAGCGGCAACGCATCGAGGCAGAAGCACGCCCCGGTGAATCGTGGCAAGCGG
CCGCTGATCGAATCCGCAAAGAATCCCGGCAACCGCCGGCAGCCGGTGCGCCGTCGATTAGGAAGCCGCC
CAAGGGCGACGAGCAACCAGATTTTTTCGTTCCGATGCTCTATGACGTGGGCACCCGCGATAGTCGCAGC
ATCATGGACGTGGCCGTTTTCCGTCTGTCGAAGCGTGACCGACGAGCTGGCGAGGTGATCCGCTACGAGC
TTCCAGACGGGCACGTAGAGGTTTCCGCAGGGCCGGCCGGCATGGCCAGTGTGTGGGATTACGACCTGGT
ACTGATGGCGGTTTCCCATCTAACCGAATCCATGAACCGATACCGGGAAGGGAAGGGAGACAAGCCCGGC
CGCGTGTTCCGTCCACACGTTGCGGACGTACTCAAGTTCTGCCGGCGAGCCGATGGCGGAAAGCAGAAAG
ACGACCTGGTAGAAACCTGCATTCGGTTAAACACCACGCACGTTGCCATGCAGCGTACGAAGAAGGCCAA
GAACGGCCGCCTGGTGACGGTATCCGAGGGTGAAGCCTTGATTAGCCGCTACAAGATCGTAAAGAGCGAA
ACCGGGCGGCCGGAGTACATCGAGATCGAGCTAGCTGATTGGATGTACCGCGAGATCACAGAAGGCAAGA
ACCCGGACGTGCTGACGGTTCACCCCGATTACTTTTTGATCGATCCCGGCATCGGCCGTTTTCTCTACCG
CCTGGCACGCCGCGCCGCAGGCAAGGCAGAAGCCAGATGGTTGTTCAAGACGATCTACGAACGCAGTGGC
AGCGCCGGAGAGTTCAAGAAGTTCTGTTTCACCGTGCGCAAGCTGATCGGGTCAAATGACCTGCCGGAGT
ACGATTTGAAGGAGGAGGCGGGGCAGGCTGGCCCGATCCTAGTCATGCGCTACCGCAACCTGATCGAGGG
CGAAGCATCCGCCGGTTCCTAATGTACGGAGCAGATGCTAGGGCAAATTGCCCTAGCAGGGGAAAAAGGT
CGAAAAGGACTCTTTCCTGTGGATAGCACGTACATTGGGAACCCAAAGCCGTACATTGGGAACCGGAACC
CGTACATTGGGAACCCAAAGCCGTACATTGGGAACCGGTCACACATGTAAGTGACTGATATAAAAGAGAA
AAAAGGCGATTTTTCCGCCTAAAACTCTTTAAAACTTATTAAAACTCTTAAAACCCGCCTGGCCTGTGCA
TAACTGTCTGGCCAGCGCACAGCCGAAGAGCTGCAAAAAGCGCCTACCCTTCGGTCGCTGCGCTCCCTAC
GCCCCGCCGCTTCGCGTCGGCCTATCGCGGCCGCTGGCCGCTCAAAAATGGCTGGCCTACGGCCAGGCAA
TCTACCAGGGCGCGGACAAGCCGCGCCGTCGCCACTCGACCGCCGGCGCCCACATCAAGGCACCCTGCCT
CGCGCGTTTCGGTGATGACGGTGAAAACCTCTGACACATGCAGCTCCCGGTGACGGTCACAGCTTGTCTG
TAAGCGGATGCCGGGAGCAGACAAGCCCGTCAGGGCGCGTCAGCGGGTGTTGGCGGGTGTCGGGGCGCAG
CCATGACCCAGTCACGTAGCGATAGCGGAGTGTATACTGGCTTAACTATGCGGCATCAGAGCAGATTGTA
CTGAGAGTGCACCATATGCGGTGTGAAATACCGCACAGATGCGTAAGGAGAAAATACCGCATCAGGCGCT
CTTCCGCTTCCTCGCTCACTGACTCGCTGCGCTCGGTCGTTCGGCTGCGGCGAGCGGTATCAGCTCACTC
AAAGGCGGTAATACGGTTATCCACAGAATCAGGGGATAACGCAGGAAAGAACATGTGAGCAAAAGGCCAG
CAAAAGGCCAGGAACCGTAAAAAGGCCGCGTTGCTGGCGTT
